>Addgene plasmid #131754 | IX001: pBS/Fiber | depositor full sequence | sequence record 252762 | IX001: pBS/Fiber sequence 5055 bps
CTAAATTGTAAGCGTTAATATTTTGTTAAAATTCGCGTTAAATTTTTGTTAAATCAGCTCATTTTTTAAC
CAATAGGCCGAAATCGGCAAAATCCCTTATAAATCAAAAGAATAGACCGAGATAGGGT
[37 nt withheld, positions 129-165]
AAAGAACGTGGACTCCAACGTCAAAGG
[49 nt withheld, positions 193-241]
T
[91 nt withheld, positions 243-333]
G
[124 nt withheld, positions 335-458]
CCCATTCGCCATTCAGGCTGCGCAACTGTTGGGAAGGGCGATCGGTGCGGGCCTCTTCGCTATTACGCCA
GCTGGCGAAAGGGGGATGTGCTGCAAGGCGATTAAGTTGGGTAACGCCAGGGTTTTCCCAGTCACGACGT
TGTAAAACGACGGCCAGTGAGCGCGCGTAATACGACTCACTATAGGGCGAATTGGGTACGACCCAAGCAG
GCTAGTTACCCATACGATGTGCCAGATTACGCTGGAGGCAGATCACACCTAAGCACGCAAATGGGCGGTA
GGCGTGCGTCTCACAGCAGCACCTCCTTGCCCTCCTCCCACGTCGACGGCTCTGGTATTGCAGCTTCCTC
CTGGCTGCAAACTTTCTCCACAATCTAAATGGAATGTCAGTTTCCTCCTGTTCCTGTCCATCCGCACCCA
CTATCTTCATGTTGTTGCAGATGAAGCGCGCAAGACCGTCTGAAGATACCTTCAACCCCGTGTATCCATA
TGACACGGAAACCGGTCCTCCAACTGTGCCTTTTCTTACTCCTCCCTTTGTATCCCCCAATGGGTTTCAA
GAGAGTCCCCCTGGGGTACTCTCTTTGCGCCTATCCGAACCTCTAGTTACCTCCAATGGCATGCTTGCGC
TCAAAATGGGCAACGGCCTCTCTCTGGACGAGGCCGGCAACCTTACCTCCCAAAATGTAACCACTGTGAG
CCCACCTCTCAAAAAAACCAAGTCAAACATAAACCTGGAAATATCTGCACCCCTCACAGTTACCTCAGAA
GCCCTAACTGTGGCTGCCGCCGCACCTCTAATGGTCGCGGGCAACACACTCACCATGCAATCACAGGCCC
CGCTAACCGTGCACGACTCCAAACTTAGCATTGCCACCCAAGGACCCCTCACAGTGTCAGAAGGAAAGCT
AGCCCTGCAAACATCAGGCCCCCTCACCACCACCGATAGCAGTACCCTTACTATCACTGCCTCACCCCCT
CTAACTACTGCCACTGGTAGCTTGGGCATTGACTTGAAAGAGCCCATTTATACACAAAATGGAAAACTAG
GACTAAAGTACGGGGCTCCTTTGCATGTAACAGACGACCTAAACACTTTGACCGTAGCAACTGGTCCAGG
TGTGACTATTAATAATACTTCCTTGCAAACTAAAGTTACTGGAGCCTTGGGTTTTGATTCACAAGGCAAT
ATGCAACTTAATGTAGCAGGAGGACTAAGGATTGATTCTCAAAACAGACGCCTTATACTTGATGTTAGTT
ATCCGTTTGATGCTCAAAACCAACTAAATCTAAGACTAGGACAGGGCCCTCTTTTTATAAACTCAGCCCA
CAACTTGGATATTAACTACAACAAAGGCCTTTACTTGTTTACAGCTTCAAACAATTCCAAAAAGCTTGAG
GTTAACCTAAGCACTGCCAAGGGGTTGATGTTTGACGCTACAGCCATAGCCATTAATGCAGGAGATGGGC
TTGAATTTGGTTCACCTAATGCACCAAACACAAATCCCCTCAAAACAAAAATTGGCCATGGCCTAGAATT
TGATTCAAACAAGGCTATGGTTCCTAAACTAGGAACTGGCCTTAGTTTTGACAGCACAGGTGCCATTACA
GTAGGAAACAAAAATAATGATAAGCTAACTTTGTGGACCACACCAGCTCCATCTCCTAACTGTAGACTAA
ATGCAGAGAAAGATGCTAAACTCACTTTGGTCTTAACAAAATGTGGCAGTCAAATACTTGCTACAGTTTC
AGTTTTGGCTGTTAAAGGCAGTTTGGCTCCAATATCTGGAACAGTTCAAAGTGCTCATCTTATTATAAGA
TTTGACGAAAATGGAGTGCTACTAAACAATTCCTTCCTGGACCCAGAATATTGGAACTTTAGAAATGGAG
ATCTTACTGAAGGCACAGCCTATACAAACGCTGTTGGATTTATGCCTAACCTATCAGCTTATCCAAAATC
TCACGGTAAAACTGCCAAAAGTAACATTGTCAGTCAAGTTTACTTAAACGGAGACAAAACTAAACCTGTA
ACACTAACCATTACACTAAACGGTACACAGGAAACAGGAGACACAACTCCAAGTGCATACTCTATGTCAT
TTTCATGGGACTGGTCTGGCCACAACTACATTAATGAAATATTTGCCACATCCTCTTACACTTTTTCATA
CATTGCCCAAGAATAAAGAATCGTTTGTGTTATGTTTCAACGTGTTTATTTTTCAATTGCAGAAAATTTC
GAATCATTTTTCATTCAGTAGTATAGCCCCAGAGACGGGTAAGCCTATCCCTAACCCTCTCCTCGGTCTC
GATTGTAGAATACGAGCTTCTTGTTCTTTTTGCAGAAGCACAGAATAAACGCTCAACTTTGGCAGCTGTG
AACATTCTACGAGCTCCAGCTTTTGTTCCCTTTAGTGAGGGTTAATTGCGCGCTTGGCGTAATCATGGTC
ATAGCTGTTTCCTGTGTGAAATTGTTATCCGCTCACAATTCCACACAACATACGAGCCGGAAGCATAAAG
TGTAAAGCCTGGGGTGCCTAATGAGTGAGCTAACTCACATTAATTGCGTTGCGCTCACTGCCCGCTTTCC
AGTCGGGAAACCTGTCGTGCCAGCTGCATTAATGAATCGGCCAACGCGCGGGGAGAGGCGGTTTGCGTAT
TGGGCGCTCTTCCGCTTCCTCGCTCACTGACTCGCTGCGCTCGGTCGTTCGGCTGCGGCGAGCGGTATCA
GCTCACTCAAAGGCGGTAATACGGTTATCCACAGAATCAGGGGATAACGCAGGAAAGAACATGTGAGCAA
AAGGCCAGCAAAAGGCCAGGAACCGTAAAAAGGCCGCGTTGCTGGCGTTTTTCCATAGGCTCCGCCCCCC
TGACGAGCATCACAAAAATCGACGCTCAAGTCAGAGGTGGCGAAACCCGACAGGACTATAAAGATACCAG
GCGTTTCCCCCTGGAAGCTCCCTCGTGCGCTCTCCTGTTCCGACCCTGCCGCTTACCGGATACCTGTCCG
CCTTTCTCCCTTCGGGAAGCGTGGCGCTTTCTCATAGCTCACGCTGTAGGTATCTCAGTTCGGTGTAGGT
CGTTCGCTCCAAGCTGGGCTGTGTGCACGAACCCCCCGTTCAGCCCGACCGCTGCGCCTTATCCGGTAAC
TATCGTCTTGAGTCCAACCCGGTAAGACACGACTTATCGCCACTGGCAGCAGCCACTGGTAACAGGATTA
GCAGAGCGAGGTATGTAGGCGGTGCTACAGAGTTCTTGAAGTGGTGGCCTAACTACGGCTACACTAGAAG
GACAGTATTTGGTATCTGCGCTCTGCTGAAGCCAGTTACCTTCGGAAAAAGAGTTGGTAGCTCTTGATCC
GGCAAACAAACCACCGCTGGTAGCGGTGGTTTTTTTGTTTGCAAGCAGCAGATTACGCGCAGAAAAAAAG
GATCTCAAGAAGATCCTTTGATCTTTTCTACGGGGTCTGACGCTCAGTGGAACGAAAACTCACGTTAAGG
GATTTTGGTCATGAGATTATCAAAAAGGATCTTCACCTAGATCCTTTTAAATTAAAAATGAAGTTTTAAA
TCAATCTAAAGTATATATGAGTAAACTTGGTCTGACAGTTACCAATGCTTAATCAGTGAGGCACCTATCT
CAGCGATCTGTCTATTTCGTTCATCCATAGTTGCCTGACTCCCCGTCGTGTAGATAACTACGATACGGGA
GGGCTTACCATCTGGCCCCAGTGCTGCAATGATACCGCGAGACCCACGCTCACCGGCTCCAGATTTATCA
GCAATAAACCAGCCAGCCGGAAGGGCCGAGCGCAGAAGTGGTCCTGCAACTTTATCCGCCTCCATCCAGT
CTATTAATTGTTGCCGGGAAGCTAGAGTAAGTAGTTCGCCAGTTAATAGTTTGCGCAACGTTGTTGCCAT
TGCTACAGGCATCGTGGTGTCACGCTCGTCGTTTGGTATGGCTTCATTCAGCTCCGGTTCCCAACGATCA
AGGCGAGTTACATGATCCCCCATGTTGTGCAAAAAAGCGGTTAGCTCCTTCGGTCCTCCGATCGTTGTCA
GAAGTAAGTTGGCCGCAGTGTTATCACTCATGGTTATGGCAGCACTGCATAATTCTCTTACTGTCATGCC
ATCCGTAAGATGCTTTTCTGTGACTGGTGAGTACTCAACCAAGTCATTCTGAGAATAGTGTATGCGGCGA
CCGAGTTGCTCTTGCCCGGCGTCAATACGGGATAATACCGCGCCACATAGCAGAACTTTAAAAGTGCTCA
TCATTGGAAAACGTTCTTCGGGGCGAAAACTCTCAAGGATCTTACCGCTGTTGAGATCCAGTTCGATGTA
ACCCACTCGTGCACCCAACTGATCTTCAGCATCTTTTACTTTCACCAGCGTTTCTGGGTGAGCAAAAACA
GGAAGGCAAAATGCCGCAAAAAAGGGAATAAGGGCGACACGGAAATGTTGAATACTCATACTCTTCCTTT
TTCAATATTATTGAAGCATTTATCAGGGTTATTGTCTCATGAGCGGATACATATTTGAATGTATTTAGAA
AAATAAACAAATAGGGGTTCCGCGCACATTTCCCCGAAAAGTGCCAC
Features (pLannotate 1.2.2; 17 found; start..end, strand, type, name):
     30..458     -  rep_origin     f1 ori (sequence partly withheld): f1 bacteriophage origin of replication; arrow indicates direction of (+) strand synthesis
    463..618     -  CDS            lacZα (fragment): LacZα fragment of β-galactosidase; lacZ fragment
    626..644     +  promoter       T7 promoter: promoter for bacteriophage T7 RNA polymerase
    675..701     +  CDS            3xHA (fragment): three tandem HA epitope tags
    723..744     +  promoter       CMVd2 promoter (fragment): truncated human cytomegalovirus (CMV) immediate early promoter that yields moderately reduced expression relative to the full-length promoter
    772..888     -  CDS            UXP_ADE05 (fragment): Experimental evidence at transcript level: Swiss-Prot protein existence level 2. Might play a role in viral replication since it is associated with viral replication centers. Seems to have an effect on DBP localization. From Human adenovirus C serotype 5 (HAdV-5) (Human adenovirus 5).
    899..2641    +  CDS            SPIKE_ADE05: Experimental evidence at protein level: Swiss-Prot protein existence level 1. Forms spikes that protrude from each vertex of the icosahedral capsid. Interacts with host coxsackievirus and adenovirus receptor CXADR located at the cell tight junctions to provide virion initial attachment to target cell. The fiber protein binds to CXADR with a higher affinity than CXADR binds to itself, thereby blocking the cell-cell adhesion function of CXADR dimers and leading to local disruption of the tight junction. Fiber protein present on neo- synthesized particles may thus disrupt the junctional integrity
   2736..2772    +  CDS            V5 tag (fragment): epitope tag from simian virus 5
   2788..2830    +  5'UTR          Xenopus globin 5'-UTR: translational enhancer from the 5'-UTR of the major beta-globin gene of Xenopus laevis
   2867..2885    -  promoter       T3 promoter: promoter for bacteriophage T3 RNA polymerase
   2930..2946    -  protein_bind   lac operator: The lac repressor binds to the lac operator to inhibit transcription in E. coli. This inhibition can be relieved by adding lactose or isopropyl-β-D-thiogalactopyranoside (IPTG). lac repressor encoded by lacI
   2954..2984    -  promoter       lac promoter: promoter for the E. coli lac operon
   2999..3020    -  protein_bind   CAP binding site: CAP binding activates transcription in the presence of cAMP. E. coli catabolite activator protein
   3033..3125    -  CDS            lacI (fragment): lac repressor; lacI; The lac repressor binds to the lac operator to inhibit transcription in E. coli. This inhibition can be relieved by adding lactose or isopropyl-β-D-thiogalactopyranoside (IPTG).
   3308..3896    -  rep_origin     ori: high-copy-number ColE1/pMB1/pBR322/pUC origin of replication
   4067..4927    -  CDS            AmpR: β-lactamase; bla; confers resistance to ampicillin, carbenicillin, and related antibiotics
   4928..5032    -  promoter       AmpR promoter: bla
