>Addgene plasmid #131754 | IX001: pBS/Fiber | addgene full sequence | sequence record 314393 | Addgene NGS Result
TAATACGACTCACTATAGGGCGAATTGGGTACGACCCAAGCAGGCTAGTTACCCATACGATGTGCCAGAT
TACGCTGGAGGCAGATCACACCTAAGCACGCAAATGGGCGGTAGGCGTGCGTCTCACAGCAGCACCTCCT
TGCCCTCCTCCCACGTCGACGGCTCTGGTATTGCAGCTTCCTCCTGGCTGCAAACTTTCTCCACAATCTA
AATGGAATGTCAGTTTCCTCCTGTTCCTGTCCATCCGCACCCACTATCTTCATGTTGTTGCAGATGAAGC
GCGCAAGACCGTCTGAAGATACCTTCAACCCCGTGTATCCATATGACACGGAAACCGGTCCTCCAACTGT
GCCTTTTCTTACTCCTCCCTTTGTATCCCCCAATGGGTTTCAAGAGAGTCCCCCTGGGGTACTCTCTTTG
CGCCTATCCGAACCTCTAGTTACCTCCAATGGCATGCTTGCGCTCAAAATGGGCAACGGCCTCTCTCTGG
ACGAGGCCGGCAACCTTACCTCCCAAAATGTAACCACTGTGAGCCCACCTCTCAAAAAAACCAAGTCAAA
CATAAACCTGGAAATATCTGCACCCCTCACAGTTACCTCAGAAGCCCTAACTGTGGCTGCCGCCGCACCT
CTAATGGTCGCGGGCAACACACTCACCATGCAATCACAGGCCCCGCTAACCGTGCACGACTCCAAACTTA
GCATTGCCACCCAAGGACCCCTCACAGTGTCAGAAGGAAAGCTAGCCCTGCAAACATCAGGCCCCCTCAC
CACCACCGATAGCAGTACCCTTACTATCACTGCCTCACCCCCTCTAACTACTGCCACTGGTAGCTTGGGC
ATTGACTTGAAAGAGCCCATTTATACACAAAATGGAAAACTAGGACTAAAGTACGGGGCTCCTTTGCATG
TAACAGACGACCTAAACACTTTGACCGTAGCAACTGGTCCAGGTGTGACTATTAATAATACTTCCTTGCA
AACTAAAGTTACTGGAGCCTTGGGTTTTGATTCACAAGGCAATATGCAACTTAATGTAGCAGGAGGACTA
AGGATTGATTCTCAAAACAGACGCCTTATACTTGATGTTAGTTATCCGTTTGATGCTCAAAACCAACTAA
ATCTAAGACTAGGACAGGGCCCTCTTTTTATAAACTCAGCCCACAACTTGGATATTAACTACAACAAAGG
CCTTTACTTGTTTACAGCTTCAAACAATTCCAAAAAGCTTGAGGTTAACCTAAGCACTGCCAAGGGGTTG
ATGTTTGACGCTACAGCCATAGCCATTAATGCAGGAGATGGGCTTGAATTTGGTTCACCTAATGCACCAA
ACACAAATCCCCTCAAAACAAAAATTGGCCATGGCCTAGAATTTGATTCAAACAAGGCTATGGTTCCTAA
ACTAGGAACTGGCCTTAGTTTTGACAGCACAGGTGCCATTACAGTAGGAAACAAAAATAATGATAAGCTA
ACTTTGTGGACCACACCAGCTCCATCTCCTAACTGTAGACTAAATGCAGAGAAAGATGCTAAACTCACTT
TGGTCTTAACAAAATGTGGCAGTCAAATACTTGCTACAGTTTCAGTTTTGGCTGTTAAAGGCAGTTTGGC
TCCAATATCTGGAACAGTTCAAAGTGCTCATCTTATTATAAGATTTGACGAAAATGGAGTGCTACTAAAC
AATTCCTTCCTGGACCCAGAATATTGGAACTTTAGAAATGGAGATCTTACTGAAGGCACAGCCTATACAA
ACGCTGTTGGATTTATGCCTAACCTATCAGCTTATCCAAAATCTCACGGTAAAACTGCCAAAAGTAACAT
TGTCAGTCAAGTTTACTTAAACGGAGACAAAACTAAACCTGTAACACTAACCATTACACTAAACGGTACA
CAGGAAACAGGAGACACAACTCCAAGTGCATACTCTATGTCATTTTCATGGGACTGGTCTGGCCACAACT
ACATTAATGAAATATTTGCCACATCCTCTTACACTTTTTCATACATTGCCCAAGAATAAAGAATCGTTTG
TGTTATGTTTCAACGTGTTTATTTTTCAATTGCAGAAAATTTCGAATCATTTTTCATTCAGTAGTATAGC
CCCAGAGACGGGTAAGCCTATCCCTAACCCTCTCCTCGGTCTCGATTGTAGAATACGAGCTTCTTGTTCT
TTTTGCAGAAGCACAGAATAAACGCTCAACTTTGGCAGCTGTGAACATTCTACGAGCTCCAGCTTTTGTT
CCCTTTAGTGAGGGTTAATTGCGCGCTTGGCGTAATCATGGTCATAGCTGTTTCCTGTGTGAAATTGTTA
TCCGCTCACAATTCCACACAACATACGAGCCGGAAGCATAAAGTGTAAAGCCTGGGGTGCCTAATGAGTG
AGCTAACTCACATTAATTGCGTTGCGCTCACTGCCCGCTTTCCAGTCGGGAAACCTGTCGTGCCAGCTGC
ATTAATGAATCGGCCAACGCGCGGGGAGAGGCGGTTTGCGTATTGGGCGCTCTTCCGCTTCCTCGCTCAC
TGACTCGCTGCGCTCGGTCGTTCGGCTGCGGCGAGCGGTATCAGCTCACTCAAAGGCGGTAATACGGTTA
TCCACAGAATCAGGGGATAACGCAGGAAAGAACATGTGAGCAAAAGGCCAGCAAAAGGCCAGGAACCGTA
AAAAGGCCGCGTTGCTGGCGTTTTTCCATAGGCTCCGCCCCCCTGACGAGCATCACAAAAATCGACGCTC
AAGTCAGAGGTGGCGAAACCCGACAGGACTATAAAGATACCAGGCGTTTCCCCCTGGAAGCTCCCTCGTG
CGCTCTCCTGTTCCGACCCTGCCGCTTACCGGATACCTGTCCGCCTTTCTCCCTTCGGGAAGCGTGGCGC
TTTCTCATAGCTCACGCTGTAGGTATCTCAGTTCGGTGTAGGTCGTTCGCTCCAAGCTGGGCTGTGTGCA
CGAACCCCCCGTTCAGCCCGACCGCTGCGCCTTATCCGGTAACTATCGTCTTGAGTCCAACCCGGTAAGA
CACGACTTATCGCCACTGGCAGCAGCCACTGGTAACAGGATTAGCAGAGCGAGGTATGTAGGCGGTGCTA
CAGAGTTCTTGAAGTGGTGGCCTAACTACGGCTACACTAGAAGAACAGTATTTGGTATCTGCGCTCTGCT
GAAGCCAGTTACCTTCGGAAAAAGAGTTGGTAGCTCTTGATCCGGCAAACAAACCACCGCTGGTAGCGGT
GGTTTTTTTGTTTGCAAGCAGCAGATTACGCGCAGAAAAAAAGGATCTCAAGAAGATCCTTTGATCTTTT
CTACGGGGTCTGACGCTCAGTGGAACGAAAACTCACGTTAAGGGATTTTGGTCATGAGATTATCAAAAAG
GATCTTCACCTAGATCCTTTTAAATTAAAAATGAAGTTTTAAATCAATCTAAAGTATATATGAGTAAACT
TGGTCTGACAGTTACCAATGCTTAATCAGTGAGGCACCTATCTCAGCGATCTGTCTATTTCGTTCATCCA
TAGTTGCCTGACTCCCCGTCGTGTAGATAACTACGATACGGGAGGGCTTACCATCTGGCCCCAGTGCTGC
AATGATACCGCGAGACCCACGCTCACCGGCTCCAGATTTATCAGCAATAAACCAGCCAGCCGGAAGGGCC
GAGCGCAGAAGTGGTCCTGCAACTTTATCCGCCTCCATCCAGTCTATTAATTGTTGCCGGGAAGCTAGAG
TAAGTAGTTCGCCAGTTAATAGTTTGCGCAACGTTGTTGCCATTGCTACAGGCATCGTGGTGTCACGCTC
GTCGTTTGGTATGGCTTCATTCAGCTCCGGTTCCCAACGATCAAGGCGAGTTACATGATCCCCCATGTTG
TGCAAAAAAGCGGTTAGCTCCTTCGGTCCTCCGATCGTTGTCAGAAGTAAGTTGGCCGCAGTGTTATCAC
TCATGGTTATGGCAGCACTGCATAATTCTCTTACTGTCATGCCATCCGTAAGATGCTTTTCTGTGACTGG
TGAGTACTCAACCAAGTCATTCTGAGAATAGTGTATGCGGCGACCGAGTTGCTCTTGCCCGGCGTCAATA
CGGGATAATACCGCGCCACATAGCAGAACTTTAAAAGTGCTCATCATTGGAAAACGTTCTTCGGGGCGAA
AACTCTCAAGGATCTTACCGCTGTTGAGATCCAGTTCGATGTAACCCACTCGTGCACCCAACTGATCTTC
AGCATCTTTTACTTTCACCAGCGTTTCTGGGTGAGCAAAAACAGGAAGGCAAAATGCCGCAAAAAAGGGA
ATAAGGGCGACACGGAAATGTTGAATACTCATACTCTTCCTTTTTCAATATTATTGAAGCATTTATCAGG
GTTATTGTCTCATGAGCGGATACATATTTGAATGTATTTAGAAAAATAAACAAATAGGGGTTCCGCGCAC
ATTTCCCCGAAAAGTGCCACCTG
[124 nt withheld, positions 4434-4557]
C
[91 nt withheld, positions 4559-4649]
A
[49 nt withheld, positions 4651-4699]
CCTTTGACGTTGGAGTCCACGTTCTTT
[37 nt withheld, positions 4727-4763]
ACCCTATCTCGGTCTATTCTTTTGATTTATAAGGGATTTTGCCGATTTCGGCCTATTGGTTAAAAAAATG
AGCTGATTTAACAAAAATTTAACGCGAATTTTAACAAAATATTAACGCTTACAATTTCCATTCGCCATTC
AGGCTGCGCAACTGTTGGGAAGGGCGATCGGTGCGGGCCTCTTCGCTATTACGCCAGCTGGCGAAAGGGG
GATGTGCTGCAAGGCGATTAAGTTGGGTAACGCCAGGGTTTTCCCAGTCACGACGTTGTAAAACGACGGC
CAGTGAGCGCGCG
Features (pLannotate 1.2.2; 17 found; start..end, strand, type, name):
      1..19      +  promoter       T7 promoter: promoter for bacteriophage T7 RNA polymerase
     50..76      +  CDS            3xHA (fragment): three tandem HA epitope tags
     98..119     +  promoter       CMVd2 promoter (fragment): truncated human cytomegalovirus (CMV) immediate early promoter that yields moderately reduced expression relative to the full-length promoter
    147..263     -  CDS            UXP_ADE05 (fragment): Experimental evidence at transcript level: Swiss-Prot protein existence level 2. Might play a role in viral replication since it is associated with viral replication centers. Seems to have an effect on DBP localization. From Human adenovirus C serotype 5 (HAdV-5) (Human adenovirus 5).
    274..2016    +  CDS            SPIKE_ADE05: Experimental evidence at protein level: Swiss-Prot protein existence level 1. Forms spikes that protrude from each vertex of the icosahedral capsid. Interacts with host coxsackievirus and adenovirus receptor CXADR located at the cell tight junctions to provide virion initial attachment to target cell. The fiber protein binds to CXADR with a higher affinity than CXADR binds to itself, thereby blocking the cell-cell adhesion function of CXADR dimers and leading to local disruption of the tight junction. Fiber protein present on neo- synthesized particles may thus disrupt the junctional integrity
   2111..2147    +  CDS            V5 tag (fragment): epitope tag from simian virus 5
   2163..2205    +  5'UTR          Xenopus globin 5'-UTR: translational enhancer from the 5'-UTR of the major beta-globin gene of Xenopus laevis
   2242..2260    -  promoter       T3 promoter: promoter for bacteriophage T3 RNA polymerase
   2305..2321    -  protein_bind   lac operator: The lac repressor binds to the lac operator to inhibit transcription in E. coli. This inhibition can be relieved by adding lactose or isopropyl-β-D-thiogalactopyranoside (IPTG). lac repressor encoded by lacI
   2329..2359    -  promoter       lac promoter: promoter for the E. coli lac operon
   2374..2395    -  protein_bind   CAP binding site: CAP binding activates transcription in the presence of cAMP. E. coli catabolite activator protein
   2408..2500    -  CDS            lacI (fragment): lac repressor; lacI; The lac repressor binds to the lac operator to inhibit transcription in E. coli. This inhibition can be relieved by adding lactose or isopropyl-β-D-thiogalactopyranoside (IPTG).
   2683..3271    -  rep_origin     ori: high-copy-number ColE1/pMB1/pBR322/pUC origin of replication
   3442..4302    -  CDS            AmpR: β-lactamase; bla; confers resistance to ampicillin, carbenicillin, and related antibiotics
   4303..4407    -  promoter       AmpR promoter: bla
   4434..4792    +  rep_origin     f1 ori (sequence partly withheld): f1 bacteriophage origin of replication; arrow indicates direction of (+) strand synthesis
   4894..5049    -  CDS            lacZα (fragment): LacZα fragment of β-galactosidase; lacZ fragment
