[The description below was written by a language model from this plasmid's Addgene catalogue record and pLannotate feature annotations shown in this document.]
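Description:
IX001: pBS/Fiber is a small bacterial shuttle plasmid built on the pBluescript II SK(-) backbone, about 5.1 kb in total. It is not itself a viral or expression vector. It is maintained in E. coli at high copy through a ColE1/pUC-type origin and selected with ampicillin via the β-lactamase gene and its own promoter. The backbone also supplies an f1 phage origin, the remnants of the lacZα/lac promoter–operator region, and T7 and T3 phage promoters that flank the cloning site.

The insert, roughly 2.2 kb and introduced by Gibson assembly, is the wild-type human adenovirus serotype 5 Fiber gene (L5). The feature tables show the complete fiber (spike) coding sequence, the capsid vertex protein that binds the coxsackievirus and adenovirus receptor to mediate initial cell attachment. On the opposite strand just upstream lies a fragment of the Ad5 U exon protein reading frame, consistent with native viral flanking sequence. No promoter is recorded for the insert, which fits its role as a donor fragment whose expression would depend on the adenoviral genome context after recombination.

The annotation software also reports short partial matches either side of the fiber gene: a 3xHA fragment, a CMVd2 promoter fragment, a V5 tag fragment and a Xenopus globin 5′-UTR. The record does not explain these. They lie where the described homology arms would be, so they may belong to those arms rather than act as functional tags or regulatory elements.

According to the record, the fiber cassette is meant to be recombined into the pMVP recombinant Ad5 backbone IQ013. The plasmid can therefore serve as a template for generating fiber-modified adenoviral vectors with altered tropism. The depositor and sequencing-derived records agree in feature content, differing by one nucleotide in length and in the annotated f1 ori orientation.
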