Addgene plasmid #131754: IX001: pBS/Fiber
Purpose: Plasmid containing Ad5 Fiber gene flanked by homology arms for insertion into the recombinant Ad5 vector IQ013 to generate tropism modified vectors.
Depositing lab: Christopher Newgard. Depositing organization: Duke University. Publication: Creation of versatile cloning platforms for transgene expression and dCas9-based epigenome editing. Haldeman JM, Conway AE, Arlotto ME, Slentz DH, Muoio DM, Becker TC, Newgard CB. Nucleic Acids Res. 2018 Dec 27. pii: 5264291. doi: 10.1093/nar/gky1286. PubMed 30590691.
Backbone
  Vector backbone: pBlueScript2SK(-)
  Backbone manufacturer: Stratagene
  Backbone size w/o insert (bp): 3000
  Total vector size (bp): 5055
  Vector type: Synthetic Biology
Growth in bacteria
  Bacterial resistance: Ampicillin, 100 μg/mL
  Growth temperature: 37°C
  Growth strain: DH5alpha
  Copy number: High Copy
Gene/Insert
  Gene/Insert name: Ad5 wild-type Fiber (alt name: L5)
  Species: Ad5
  Insert size (bp): 2242
  GenBank ID: M18369.1
  Promoter: N/A
  Cloning method: Gibson Cloning
  Sequencing primers: 5′ M13F (-20); 3′ M13R
Terms and licenses: Academic/Nonprofit Terms; Industry Terms: Not Available to Industry
Depositor comments: This plasmid is a shuttle vector for the Ad5 Fiber that is engineered to be recombined into the pMVP recombinant Ad5 backbone (IQ013) to generate fiber-modified Ad variants.
How to cite: IX001: pBS/Fiber was a gift from Christopher Newgard (Addgene plasmid # 131754 ; http://n2t.net/addgene:131754 ; RRID:Addgene_131754)
